>Addgene plasmid #158840 | JGI_018325 | addgene full sequence | sequence record 316562 | Addgene NGS Result
GCAACGCAAAATGCTGAATTTAGCAGGCAAGTTTCCTGATAAAGGGCCCTGTGAGTGCGACATTCGACGC
GCGAAAGCGAGTTGACGGCGCCCGAAATTTTCTTAGAGTTCGTTCAAGCTTCGGTTTCGGGGAGCCGCTA
AGGGATGCGGACCCAGCCGGGTAAGTCGCCGGGAACTATGGAATAATCCTAATTTCTGTGCGGCAGGCGC
GAGCTGCCGGAGCGAATATCATCCCTGTCGCAAACAGCAGGTCAATCAACGGTGGGTAGCGGGCTGCTAT
CCAGCGGCGGATAAGACTTGTCGGAGGAATCCTCTAGAAATAATTTTGTTTAACTTTAAGAAGGAGATAT
ACCATGCGCAAGGTACTGCTGGCGACCTATCTCGGCTCAGCCGCCGCGCTCGCCGTCGGCTCCGCCTCGG
CGAACGACGAGCTGATCAAGATGTCGCAGAACCCGAAGGACTGGGTGATGCCGGCGGGTGACTACGCGAA
CACCCGCTACTCCAAGCTCAACCAGATCAACGCCCAGAACGTTGGGAAACTGCAGGTCGCCTGGACCTTC
TCCACGGGGGTCCTCCGGGGCCATGAAGGCGGCCCCCTGATCATCGGCAATATGATGTACGTTCATACCC
CGTTCCCGAATAAGGTCTATGCCATCGACCTGTCCAACGAGAATAAGATCGTCTGGAAGTATGAACCTAA
GCAGGACCCGAATGTCATCCCCGTGATGTGCTGCGACACCGTGAACCGCGGGCTGAGCTATGGGGATGGC
AAGATCATCTTGCACCAAGCCGACACGAACCTCGTCGCCCTGGACGCGAAGACCGGACAGGTCGCGTGGT
CCGCGACCAACGGCGACCCGTCCAAGGGCCAGACGGGCACGTCCGCGGCCCTCGTCGTGAAGGACAAGGT
ACTGGTCGGCATCTCGGGCGGCGAGTTCGGAGTGCAGTGCCACGTGACCGCGTACGACCTCAAGAGCGGG
AAGCAAGTGTGGCGCGCCTTTTCCGAAGGCCCCGATGACCAAATCAAAGTGGACCCCGCCAAGACCACCT
CGCTCGGGAAGCCCGTGGGCGCCGACTCGTCGCTCAAGACGTGGCAGGGTGACCAGTGGAAGATCGGGGG
CGGCTGCACCTGGGGCTGGATGTCGTACGACCCCGCGCTCAACCTCGTTTACTACGGCTCCGGCAACCCC
TCGACGTGGAACCCGAAGCAGCGGCCCGGGGATAACAAATGGTCGATGACCATCTTCGCGCGGGATGCCG
ACACGGGCATGGCGAAGTGGGTCTACCAAATGACACCCCACGACGAGTGGGACTATGACGGAGTCAACGA
GATGATCCTTTCCGACCAGCAGATCAACGGCCAAGCCCGGAAGCTGCTGACCCACTTCGATCGGAACGGC
CTCGGCTACACCATGGACCGGGAGAGCGGCGAGCTCCTCGTGGCGGAGAAGTATGACCCGAAGGTGAACT
GGACATCGGGCGTGGATATGGATAAGAACTCCCCCACCTATGGGCGCCCCAAGGTCCTCGACGCGGCTTC
GACCGACAAGGCGGGCGAGGACCATAACGTGAAGGGCATCTGCCCCGCCGCCCTCGGCACCAAGGATGAG
CAACCGGCAGCCTATAGCCCGGACACCCAGTTGTTCTATGTGCCCACGAACCACGTCTGCATGGACTACG
AGCCGTTCAAGGTCAGCTACACCGCCGGACAGCCGTACGTCGGCGCGACCCTGTCGATGTACCCGCCGCA
GGGCGAAAGCCACATGGGCAACTTCATCGCCTGGGACGGCAAGACCGGCAAGATCGTCTGGTCTAACAAG
GAACAGTTCAGCGTCTGGAGCGGGGCCTTGGCTACCGCGGGTGGCGTCGTCTTCTATGGCACCCTCGAGG
GCTACCTCAAAGCGGTGGATGCGAAGTCCGGGAAGGAGCTGTACAAGTTCAAGACGCCCTCCGGCATCAT
TGGGAACGTCACGACCTACGAGAACGGCGGCAAGCAGTATGTCGCCGTGCTCTCGGGCGTGGGCGGTTGG
GCCGGCATCGGTCTCGCCGCGGGCCTTACAGACCCGACTGCCGGGCTCGGCGCGGTCGGCGGCTACGCGG
CCCTGAGCAACTACACGGCGCTCGGTGGGACCCTGACCGTCTTCTCCCTCCCGGCCAACGCCGAAAACCT
CTATTTTCAGGGACATCATCACCATCACCATCACCACTGACAGCTATGACCATGATTACGCCAAGCTTGC
ATGCCTGCAGGTCGACTCTAGAGGATCCCCGGGTACCGAGCTCGAATTCACTGGCCGTCGTTTTACAACG
TCGTGACTGGGAAAACCCTGGCGTTACCCAACTTAATCGCCTTGCAGCACATCCCCCTTTCGCCAGCTGG
CGTAATAGCGAAGAGGCCCGCACCGATCGCCCTTCCCAACAGTTGCGCAGCCTGAATGGCGAATGGCGCC
TGATGCGGTATTTTCTCCTTACGCATCTGTGCGGTATTTCACACCGCATATGGTGCACTCTCAGTACAAT
CTGCTCTGATGCCGCATAGTTAAGCCAGCCCCGACACCCGCCAACACCCGCTGACGCGCCCTGACGGGCT
TGTATGCTCCCGGCATCCGCTTACAGACAAGCTGTGACCGTCTCCGGGAGCTGCATGTGTCAGAGGTTTT
CACCGTCATCACCGAAACGCGCGAGACGAAAGGGCCTCGTGATACGCCTATTTTTATAGGTTAATGTCAT
GATAATAATGGTTTCTTAGCACCCTTTCTCGGTCCTTCAACGTTCCTGACAACGAGCCTCCTTTTCGCCA
ATCCATCGACAATCACCGCGAGTCCCTGCTCGAACGCTGCGTCCGGACCGGCTTCGTCGAAGGCGTCTAT
CGCGGCCCGCAACAGCGGCGAGAGCGGAGCCTGTTCAACGGTGCCGCCGCGCTCGCCGGCATCGCTGTCG
CCGGCCTGCTCCTCAAGCACGGCCCCAACAGTGAAGTAGCTGATTGTCATCAGCGCATTGACGGCGTCCC
CGGCCGAAAAACCCGCCTCGCAGAGGAAGCGAAGCTGCGCGTCGGCCGTTTCCATCTGCGGTGCGCCCGG
TCGCGTGCCGGCATGGATGCGCGCGCCATCGCGGTAGGCGAGCAGCGCCTGCCTGAAGCTGCGGGCATTC
CCGATCAGAAATGAGCGCCAGTCGTCGTCGGCTCTCGGCACCGAATGCGTATGATTCTCCGCCAGCATGG
CTTCGGCCAGTGCGTCGAGCAGCGCCCGCTTGTTCCTGAAGTGCCAGTAAAGCGCCGGCTGCTGAACCCC
CAACCGTTCCGCCAGTTTGCGTGTCGTCAGACCGTCTACGCCGACCTCGTTCAACAGGTCCAGGGCGGCA
CGGATCACTGTATTCGGCTGCAACTTTGTCATGCTTGACACTTTATCACTGATAAACATAATATGTCCAC
CAACTTATCAGTGATAAAGAATCCGCGCGTTCAATCGGACCAGCGGAGGCTGGTCCGGAGGCCAGACGTG
AAACCCAACATACCCCTGATCGTAATTCTGAGCACTGTCGCGCTCGACGCTGTCGGCATCGGCCTGATTA
TGCCGGTGCTGCCGGGCCTCCTGCGCGATCTGGTTCACTCGAACGACGTCACCGCCCACTATGGCATTCT
GCTGGCGCTGTATGCGTTGGTGCAATTTGCCTGCGCACCTGTGCTGGGCGCGCTGTCGGATCGTTTCGGG
CGGCGGCCAATCTTGCTCGTCTCGCTGGCCGGCGCCACTGTCGACTACGCCATCATGGCGACAGCGCCTT
TCCTTTGGGTTCTCTATATCGGGCGGATCGTGGCCGGCATCACCGGGGCGACTGGGGCGGTAGCCGGCGC
TTATATTGCCGATATCACTGATGGCGATGAGCGCGCGCGGCACTTCGGCTTCATGAGCGCCTGTTTCGGG
TTCGGGATGGTCGCGGGACCTGTGCTCGGTGGGCTGATGGGCGGTTTCTCCCCCCACGCTCCGTTCTTCG
CCGCGGCAGCCTTGAACGGCCTCAATTTCCTGACGGGCTGTTTCCTTTTGCCGGAGTCGCACAAAGGCGA
ACGCCGGCCGTTACGCCGGGAGGCTCTCAACCCGCTCGCTTCGTTCCGGTGGGCCCGGGGCATGACCGTC
GTCGCCGCCCTGATGGCGGTCTTCTTCATCATGCAACTTGTCGGACAGGTGCCGGCCGCGCTTTGGGTCA
TTTTCGGCGAGGATCGCTTTCACTGGGACGCGACCACGATCGGCATTTCGCTTGCCGCATTTGGCATTCT
GCATTCACTCGCCCAGGCAATGATCACCGGCCCTGTAGCCGCCCGGCTCGGCGAAAGGCGGGCACTCATG
CTCGGAATGATTGCCGACGGCACAGGCTACATCCTGCTTGCCTTCGCGACACGGGGATGGATGGCGTTCC
CGATCATGGTCCTGCTTGCTTCGGGTGGCATCGGAATGCCGGCGCTGCAAGCAATGTTGTCCAGGCAGGT
GGATGAGGAACGTCAGGGGCAGCTGCAAGGCTCACTGGCGGCGCTCACCAGCCTGACCTCGATCGTCGGA
CCCCTCCTCTTCACGGCGATCTATGCGGCTTCTATAACAACGTGGAACGGGTGGGCATGGATTGCAGGCG
CTGCCCTCTACTTGCTCTGCCTGCCGGCGCTGCGTCGCGGGCTTTGGAGCGGCGCAGGGCAACGAGCCGA
TCGCTGATCGTGGAAACGATAGGCCTATGCCATGCGGGTCAAGGCGACTTCCGGCAAGCTATACGCGCCC
TAGAATTGTCAATTTTAATCCTCTGTTTATCGGCAGTTCGTAGAGCGCGCCGTGCGTCCCGAGCGATACT
GAGCGAAGCAAGTGCGTCGAGCAGTGCCCGCTTGTTCCTGAAATGCCAGTAAAGCGCTGGCTGCTGAACC
CCCAGCCGGAACTGACCCCACAAGGCCCTAGCGTTTGCAATGCACCAGGTCATCATTGACCCAGGCGTGT
TCCACCAGGCCGCTGCCTCGCAACTCTTCGCAGGCTTCGCCGACCTGCTCGCGCCACTTCTTCACGCGGG
TGGAATCCGATCCGCACATGAGGCGGAAGGTTTCCAGCTTGAGCGGGTACGGCTCCCGGTGCGAGCTGAA
ATAGTCGAACATCCGTCGGGCCGTCGGCGACAGCTTGCGGTACTTCTCCCATATGAATTTCGTGTAGTGG
TCGCCAGCAAACAGCACGACGATTTCCTCGTCGATCAGGACCTGGCAACGGGACGTTTTCTTGCCACGGT
CCAGGACGCGGAAGCGGTGCAGCAGCGACACCGATTCCAGGTGCCCAACGCGGTCGGACGTGAAGCCCAT
CGCCGTCGCCTGTAGGCGCGACAGGCATTCCTCGGCCTTCGTGTAATACCGGCCATTGATCGACCAGCCC
AGGTCCTGGCAAAGCTCGTAGAACGTGAAGGTGATCGGCTCGCCGATAGGGGTGCGCTTCGCGTACTCCA
ACACCTGCTGCCACACCAGTTCGTCATCGTCGGCCCGCAGCTCGACGCCGGTGTAGGTGATCTTCACGTC
CTTGTTGACGTGGAAAATGACCTTGTTTTGCAGCGCCTCGCGCGGGATTTTCTTGTTGCGCGTGGTGAAC
AGGGCAGAGCGGGCCGTGTCGTTTGGCATCGCTCGCATCGTGTCCGGCCACGGCGCAATATCGAACAAGG
AAAGCTGCATTTCCTTGATCTGCTGCTTCGTGTGTTTCAGCAACGCGGCCTGCTTGGCCTCGCTGACCTG
TTTTGCCAGGTCCTCGCCGGCGGTTTTTCGCTTCTTGGTCGTCATAGTTCCTCGCGTGTCGATGGTCATC
GACTTCGCCAAACCTGCCGCCTCCTGTTCGAGACGACGCGAACGCTCCACGGCGGCCGATGGCGCGGGCA
GGGCAGGGGGAGCCAGTTGCACGCTGTCGCGCTCGATCTTGGCCGTAGCTTGCTGGACCATCGAGCCGAC
GGACTGGAAGGTTTCGCGGGGCGCACGCATGACGGTGCGGCTTGCGATGGTTTCGGCATCCTCGGCGGAA
AACCCCGCGTCGATCAGTTCTTGCCTGTATGCCTTCCGGTCAAACGTCCGATTCATTCACCCTCCTTGCG
GGATTGCCCCGACTCACGCCGGGGCAATGTGCCCTTATTCCTGATTTGACCCGCCTGGTGCCTTGGTGTC
CAGATAATCCACCTTATCGGCAATGAAGTCGGTCCCGTAGACCGTCTGGCCGTCCTTCTCGTACTTGGTA
TTCCGAATCTTGCCCTGCACGAATACCAGCTCCGCGAAGTCGCTCTTCTTGATGGAGCGCATGGGGACGT
GCTTGGCAATCACGCGCACCCCCCGGCCGTTTTAGCGGCTAAAAAAGTCATGGCTCTGCCCTCGGGCGGA
CCACGCCCATCATGACCTTGCCAAGCTCGTCCTGCTTCTCTTCGATCTTCGCCAGCAGGGCGAGGATCGT
GGCATCACCGAACCGCGCCGTGCGCGGGTCGTCGGTGAGCCAGAGTTTCAGCAGGCCGCCCAGGCGGCCC
AGGTCGCCATTGATGCGGGCCAGCTCGCGGACGTGCTCATAGTCCACGACGCCCGTGATTTTGTAGCCCT
GGCCGACGGCCAGCAGGTAGGCCTACAGGCTCATGCCGGCCGCCGCCGCCTTTTCCTCAATCGCTCTTCG
TTCGTCTGGAAGGCAGTACACCTTGATAGGTGGGCTGCCCTTCCTGGTTGGCTTGGTTTCATCAGCCATC
CGCTTGCCCTCATCTGTTACGCCGGCGGTAGCCGGCCAGCCTCGCAGAGCAGGATTCCCGTTGAGCACCG
CCAGGTGCGAATAAGGGACAGTGAAGAAGGAACACCCGCTCGCGGGTGGGCCTACTTCACCTATCCTGCC
CGGCTGACGCCGTTGGATACACCAAGGAAAGTCTACACGAACCCTTTGGCAAAATCCTGTATATCGTGCG
AAAAAGGATGGATATACCGAAAAAATCGCTATAATGACCCCGAAGCAGGGTTATGCAGCGGAAAAGATCC
GTCGACCCTTTCCGACGCTCACCGGGCTGGTTGCCCTCGCCGCTGGGCTGGCGGCCGTCTATGGCCCTGC
AAACGCGCCAGAAACGCCGTCGAAGCCGTGTGCGAGACACCGCGGCCGCCGGCGTTGTGGATACCTCGCG
GAAAACTTGGCCCTCACTGACAGATGAGGGGCGGACGTTGACACTTGAGGGGCCGACTCACCCGGCGCGG
CGTTGACAGATGAGGGGCAGGCTCGATTTCGGCCGGCGACGTGGAGCTGGCCAGCCTCGCAAATCGGCGA
AAACGCCTGATTTTACGCGAGTTTCCCACAGATGATGTGGACAAGCCTGGGGATAAGTGCCCTGCGGTAT
TGACACTTGAGGGGCGCGACTACTGACAGATGAGGGGCGCGATCCTTGACACTTGAGGGGCAGAGTGCTG
ACAGATGAGGGGCGCACCTATTGACATTTGAGGGGCTGTCCACAGGCAGAAAATCCAGCATTTGCAAGGG
TTTCCGCCCGTTTTTCGGCCACCGCTAACCTGTCTTTTAACCTGCTTTTAAACCAATATTTATAAACCTT
GTTTTTAACCAGGGCTGCGCCCTGTGCGCGTGACCGCGCACGCCGAAGGGGGGTGCCCCCCCTTCTCGAA
CCCTCCCGGCCCGCTAACGCGGGCCTCCCATCCCCCCAGGGGCTGCGCCCCTCGGCCGCGAACGGCCTCA
CCCCAAAAATGGCAGCCAAGCTGACCACTTCTGCGCTCGGCCCTTCCGGCTGGCTGGTTTATTGCTGATA
AATCTGGAGCCGGTGAGCGTGGGTCTCGCGGTATCATTGCAGCACTGGGGCCAGATGGTAAGCCCTCCCG
TATCGTAGTTATCTACACGACGGGGAGTCAGGCAACTATGGATGAACGAAATAGACAGATCGCTGAGATA
GGTGCCTCACTGATTAAGCATTGGTAACTGTCAGACCAAGTTTACTCATATATACTTTAGATTGATTTAA
AACTTCATTTTTAATTTAAAAGGATCTAGGTGAAGATCCTTTTTGATAATCTCATGACCAAAATCCCTTA
ACGTGAGTTTTCGTTCCACTGAGCGTCAGACCCCGTAGAAAAGATCAAAGGATCTTCTTGAGATCCTTTT
TTTCTGCGCGTAATCTGCTGCTTGCAAACAAAAAAACCACCGCTACCAGCGGTGGTTTGTTTGCCGGATC
AAGAGCTACCAACTCTTTTTCCGAAGGTAACTGGCTTCAGCAGAGCGCAGATACCAAATACTGTTCTTCT
AGTGTAGCCGTAGTTAGGCCACCACTTCAAGAACTCTGTAGCACCGCCTACATACCTCGCTCTGCTAATC
CTGTTACCAGTGGCTGCTGCCAGTGGCGATAAGTCGTGTCTTACCGGGTTGGACTCAAGACGATAGTTAC
CGGATAAGGCGCAGCGGTCGGGCTGAACGGGGGGTTCGTGCACACAGCCCAGCTTGGAGCGAACGACCTA
CACCGAACTGAGATACCTACAGCGTGAGCTATGAGAAAGCGCCACGCTTCCCGAAGGGAGAAAGGCGGAC
AGGTATCCGGTAAGCGGCAGGGTCGGAACAGGAGAGCGCACGAGGGAGCTTCCAGGGGGAAACGCCTGGT
ATCTTTATAGTCCTGTCGGGTTTCGCCACCTCTGACTTGAGCGTCGATTTTTGTGATGCTCGTCAGGGGG
GCGGAGCCTATGGAAAAACGCCAGCAACGCGGCCTTTTTACGGTTCCTGGCCTTTTGCTGGCCTTTTGCT
CACATGTTCTTTCCTGCGTTATCCCCTGATTCTGTGGATAACCGTATTACCGCCTTTGAGTGAGCTGATA
CCGCTCGCCGCAGCCGAACGACCGAGCGCAGCGAGTCAGTGAGCGAGGAAGCGGAAGAGCGCCCAATACG
CAAACCGCCTCTCCCCGCGCGTTGGCCGATTCATTAATGCAGCTGGCACGACAGGTTTCCCGACTGGAAA
GCGGGCAGTGAGCGCAACGCAATTAATGTGAGTTAGCTCACTCATTAGGCACCCCAGGCTTTACACTTTA
TGCTTCCGGCTCGTATGTTGTGTGGAATTGTGAGCGGATAACAATTTCACACAGGAAACAGCTATGACCA
TGATTACGCCAAGCTAGCTTCCCGCTTGGTCGGGCCGCTTCGCGAGGGCCCGTTGACGACAACGGTGCGA
TGGGTCCCGGCCCCGGTCAAGACGATGCCAATACGTTGCGACACTACGCCTTGGCACTTTTAGAATTGCC
TTATCGTCCTGATAAGAAATGTCCGACCAGCTAAAGACATCGCGTCCAATCAAAGCCTAGAAAATATAGG
CGAAGGGACGCTAATAAGTCTTTCATAAGACCGCGCAAATCTAAAAATATCCTTAGATTCACGATGCGGC
ACTTCGGATGACTTCCGAGCGAGCCTGGAACCTCAGAAAAACGTCTGAGAGATACCGCGGATCTCACACA
GGAAATTTC
Features (pLannotate 1.2.2; 21 found; start..end, strand, type, name):
    325..347     +  RBS            RBS: efficient ribosome binding site from bacteriophage T7 gene 10 (Olins and Rangwala, 1989)
    420..2150    +  CDS            DHM1_METME: Experimental evidence at protein level: Swiss-Prot protein existence level 1. Catalyzes the oxidation of primary alcohols including methanol. From Methylophilus methylotrophus (Bacterium W3A1).
   2187..2206    +  CDS            7xHis (fragment): 6xHis affinity tag
   2233..2289    -  misc_feature   MCS: pUC18/19 multiple cloning site
   2286..2443    +  CDS            lacZα (fragment): LacZα fragment of β-galactosidase; lacZ fragment
   2449..2548    -  misc_feature   bom (fragment): basis of mobility region from pBR322
   2650..2685    -  CDS            rop (fragment): Rop protein, which maintains plasmids at low copy number; rop
   2750..3392    -  CDS            TetR (fragment): tetracycline resistance regulatory protein; tetR
   3498..4697    +  CDS            TcR: tetracycline efflux protein; tetA; confers resistance to tetracycline
   4756..4908    -  CDS            tetR (fragment): TETR1_ECOLX - Experimental evidence at protein level: Swiss-Prot protein existence level 1. TetR is the repressor of the tetracycline resistance element; its N-terminal region forms a helix-turn-helix structure and binds DNA. Binding of tetracycline to TetR reduces the repressor affinity for the tetracycline resistance gene (tetA) promoter operator sites. From Escherichia coli.
   4928..6076    -  CDS            trfA: trans-acting replication protein that binds to and activates oriV
   6206..6310    -  CDS            traI (fragment): TRAI6_ECOLX - Experimental evidence at protein level: Swiss-Prot protein existence level 1. The initiation process of transfer DNA synthesis requires the interaction of at least three plasmid-specific components (TraH, I, and J) at the transfer origin resulting in the assembly of a specialised nucleoprotein complex - the relaxosome. Site- and strand-specific cleavage at the transfer origin is dependent on TraI and TraJ. From Escherichia coli.
   6348..6719    -  CDS            traJ: oriT-recognizing protein; traJ
   6752..6861    -  oriT           oriT: incP origin of transfer
   7014..7645    +  rep_origin     oriV: incP origin of replication
   7723..7936    +  CDS            bla(M) (fragment): β-lactamase lacking the signal sequence; bla(M); allows cytosolic expression of β-lactamase
   8108..8696    +  rep_origin     ori: high-copy-number ColE1/pMB1/pBR322/pUC origin of replication
   8879..8971    +  CDS            lacI (fragment): lac repressor; lacI; The lac repressor binds to the lac operator to inhibit transcription in E. coli. This inhibition can be relieved by adding lactose or isopropyl-β-D-thiogalactopyranoside (IPTG).
   8984..9005    +  protein_bind   CAP binding site: CAP binding activates transcription in the presence of cAMP. E. coli catabolite activator protein
   9020..9050    +  promoter       lac promoter: promoter for the E. coli lac operon
   9058..9074    +  protein_bind   lac operator: The lac repressor binds to the lac operator to inhibit transcription in E. coli. This inhibition can be relieved by adding lactose or isopropyl-β-D-thiogalactopyranoside (IPTG). lac repressor encoded by lacI
