[The description below was written by a language model from this plasmid's Addgene catalogue record and pLannotate feature annotations shown in this document.]
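Description:
JGI_018325 is a 9.5 kb broad-host-range bacterial expression plasmid built on pCM80_PxoxF, catalogued as a synthetic biology vector. The backbone carries two replication systems: the IncP oriV with its trans-acting initiator trfA, which allows maintenance in a wide range of Gram-negative bacteria, and a ColE1/pMB1-type origin for propagation in E. coli. The record lists it as low copy. An IncP oriT with traJ, plus a fragment of traI, makes the plasmid mobilisable by conjugation when transfer functions are supplied in trans. Selection is by tetracycline, through the tetA efflux gene and associated tetR sequences. Short remnants of bla, rop, bom, lacI and lacZα are vestiges of earlier vector construction rather than functional parts.

The insert, named Bradyrhizobium_3, is a synthetic gene introduced by Gibson assembly. The annotation software matches its roughly 1.7 kb open reading frame to a methanol dehydrogenase from Methylophilus methylotrophus, an enzyme that oxidises primary alcohols. This fits the stated purpose of studying rare earth element-dependent alcohol dehydrogenases, though the match reflects similarity and not the identity of the encoded protein. The coding sequence is preceded by the phage T7 gene 10 ribosome binding site and followed by a polyhistidine tag, apparently C-terminal, for affinity purification. The backbone name implies that expression is driven by an xoxF promoter, but this element is not annotated in the feature table. A lac promoter with its operator and CAP site lies upstream in the same orientation. The plasmid appears to belong to a series of constructs for expressing and characterising candidate dehydrogenases, but the record does not state the expression host.
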