Addgene plasmid #158840: JGI_018325
Purpose: Rare earth element alcohol dehydrogenases
Depositing lab: Joint Genome Institute. Publication: Rare earth element alcohol dehydrogenases widely occur among globally distributed, numerically abundant and environmentally important microbes. Huang J, Yu Z, Groom J, Cheng JF, Tarver A, Yoshikuni Y, Chistoserdova L. ISME J. 2019 Aug;13(8):2005-2017. doi: 10.1038/s41396-019-0414-z. Epub 2019 Apr 5. PubMed 30952993.
Backbone
  Vector backbone: pCM80_PxoxF
  Vector type: Synthetic Biology
Growth in bacteria
  Bacterial resistance: Tetracycline, 10 μg/mL
  Growth temperature: 37°C
  Growth strain: Top10
  Copy number: Low Copy
Gene/Insert
  Gene/Insert name: Bradyrhizobium_3 (alt name: Batch190_p047)
  Species: Synthetic
  Cloning method: Gibson Cloning
Terms and licenses: Academic/Nonprofit Terms; Industry Terms: Not Available to Industry
Depositor comments: pCM80_PxoxF vector with Bradyrhizobium_3 insert, JGI ICE Registry: https://registry.jgi.doe.gov/entry/18325
How to cite: JGI_018325 was a gift from Joint Genome Institute (Addgene plasmid # 158840 ; http://n2t.net/addgene:158840 ; RRID:Addgene_158840)
