>Addgene plasmid #158840 | JGI_018325 | depositor partial sequence | sequence record 306550 | gene insert with vector overlaps
GACTTGTCGGAGGAATCCTCTAGAAATAATTTTGTTTAACTTTAAGAAGGAGATATACCATGCGCAAGGT
ACTGCTGGCGACCTATCTCGGCTCAGCCGCCGCGCTCGCCGTCGGCTCCGCCTCGGCGAACGACGAGCTG
ATCAAGATGTCGCAGAACCCGAAGGACTGGGTGATGCCGGCGGGTGACTACGCGAACACCCGCTACTCCA
AGCTCAACCAGATCAACGCCCAGAACGTTGGGAAACTGCAGGTCGCCTGGACCTTCTCCACGGGGGTCCT
CCGGGGCCATGAAGGCGGCCCCCTGATCATCGGCAATATGATGTACGTTCATACCCCGTTCCCGAATAAG
GTCTATGCCATCGACCTGTCCAACGAGAATAAGATCGTCTGGAAGTATGAACCTAAGCAGGACCCGAATG
TCATCCCCGTGATGTGCTGCGACACCGTGAACCGCGGGCTGAGCTATGGGGATGGCAAGATCATCTTGCA
CCAAGCCGACACGAACCTCGTCGCCCTGGACGCGAAGACCGGACAGGTCGCGTGGTCCGCGACCAACGGC
GACCCGTCCAAGGGCCAGACGGGCACGTCCGCGGCCCTCGTCGTGAAGGACAAGGTACTGGTCGGCATCT
CGGGCGGCGAGTTCGGAGTGCAGTGCCACGTGACCGCGTACGACCTCAAGAGCGGGAAGCAAGTGTGGCG
CGCCTTTTCCGAAGGCCCCGATGACCAAATCAAAGTGGACCCCGCCAAGACCACCTCGCTCGGGAAGCCC
GTGGGCGCCGACTCGTCGCTCAAGACGTGGCAGGGTGACCAGTGGAAGATCGGGGGCGGCTGCACCTGGG
GCTGGATGTCGTACGACCCCGCGCTCAACCTCGTTTACTACGGCTCCGGCAACCCCTCGACGTGGAACCC
GAAGCAGCGGCCCGGGGATAACAAATGGTCGATGACCATCTTCGCGCGGGATGCCGACACGGGCATGGCG
AAGTGGGTCTACCAAATGACACCCCACGACGAGTGGGACTATGACGGAGTCAACGAGATGATCCTTTCCG
ACCAGCAGATCAACGGCCAAGCCCGGAAGCTGCTGACCCACTTCGATCGGAACGGCCTCGGCTACACCAT
GGACCGGGAGAGCGGCGAGCTCCTCGTGGCGGAGAAGTATGACCCGAAGGTGAACTGGACATCGGGCGTG
GATATGGATAAGAACTCCCCCACCTATGGGCGCCCCAAGGTCCTCGACGCGGCTTCGACCGACAAGGCGG
GCGAGGACCATAACGTGAAGGGCATCTGCCCCGCCGCCCTCGGCACCAAGGATGAGCAACCGGCAGCCTA
TAGCCCGGACACCCAGTTGTTCTATGTGCCCACGAACCACGTCTGCATGGACTACGAGCCGTTCAAGGTC
AGCTACACCGCCGGACAGCCGTACGTCGGCGCGACCCTGTCGATGTACCCGCCGCAGGGCGAAAGCCACA
TGGGCAACTTCATCGCCTGGGACGGCAAGACCGGCAAGATCGTCTGGTCTAACAAGGAACAGTTCAGCGT
CTGGAGCGGGGCCTTGGCTACCGCGGGTGGCGTCGTCTTCTATGGCACCCTCGAGGGCTACCTCAAAGCG
GTGGATGCGAAGTCCGGGAAGGAGCTGTACAAGTTCAAGACGCCCTCCGGCATCATTGGGAACGTCACGA
CCTACGAGAACGGCGGCAAGCAGTATGTCGCCGTGCTCTCGGGCGTGGGCGGTTGGGCCGGCATCGGTCT
CGCCGCGGGCCTTACAGACCCGACTGCCGGGCTCGGCGCGGTCGGCGGCTACGCGGCCCTGAGCAACTAC
ACGGCGCTCGGTGGGACCCTGACCGTCTTCTCCCTCCCGGCCAACGCCGAAAACCTCTATTTTCAGGGAC
ATCATCACCATCACCATCACCACTGACAGCT
